Addgene plasmid #221449: 1203AE-CMV-Cas7.1-7.2-H43A-mutant
Purpose: Effector expresses Cas7.1, Linker1, Cas11, Linker 2, and deactivated Cas7.2 domains from DiCas7-11, H to A mutation at amino acid 43 in Cas7.1
Depositing lab: Omar Akbari. Depositing organization: University of California, San Diego (UCSD).
Backbone
  Vector backbone: pCMV
  Vector type: Mammalian Expression, CRISPR
Growth in bacteria
  Bacterial resistance: Ampicillin, 100 μg/mL
  Growth temperature: 37°C
  Growth strain: DH5alpha
  Copy number: Unknown
Gene/Insert
  Gene/Insert name: Truncated DiCas7-11
Terms and licenses: Academic/Nonprofit Terms; Industry Terms: Not Available to Industry
How to cite: 1203AE-CMV-Cas7.1-7.2-H43A-mutant was a gift from Omar Akbari (Addgene plasmid # 221449 ; http://n2t.net/addgene:221449 ; RRID:Addgene_221449)
