[The description below was written by a language model from this plasmid's Addgene catalogue record and pLannotate feature annotations shown in this document.]
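Description:
1203AE-CMV-Cas7.1-7.2-H43A-mutant is a mammalian expression plasmid on a pCMV backbone that encodes a truncated version of DiCas7-11, a single-protein type III-E CRISPR effector that targets RNA. According to the record, the insert comprises the Cas7.1 domain, Linker 1, Cas11, Linker 2 and a deactivated Cas7.2 domain, with a histidine-to-alanine substitution at residue 43 within Cas7.1. The sequenced plasmid is 5,114 nt. It is propagated in E. coli through a high-copy ColE1/pUC-type origin and selected with ampicillin through a β-lactamase gene driven by its own AmpR promoter.

The feature table shows the mammalian expression cassette on the reverse strand. The human cytomegalovirus immediate early enhancer and promoter sit upstream of an unannotated stretch of about 1.8 kb, which is followed by the bovine growth hormone polyadenylation signal. That unannotated gap is where the truncated DiCas7-11 coding sequence would be expected to lie, although the automated annotation did not label it. No epitope tags, nuclear localization signals or reporters are identified in the table. The remaining annotations (a lacI fragment, CAP binding site, lac promoter and operator, and fragments of a multiple cloning site, an SV40 promoter and the bom region) are backbone remnants of standard cloning vectors, not functional parts of the payload. No guide RNA cassette or mammalian selection marker is annotated, so crRNA would presumably have to come from a separate construct.

The plasmid is described as an effector construct. Its design suggests use in testing how individual domains and residues, here H43 of Cas7.1, contribute to the activity of minimized Cas7-11 variants in mammalian cells. The record does not give specific applications.
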