Features (pLannotate 1.2.2; 13 found; start..end, strand, type, name):
      1..589     +  rep_origin     ori: high-copy-number ColE1/pMB1/pBR322/pUC origin of replication
    772..864     +  CDS            lacI (fragment): lac repressor; lacI; The lac repressor binds to the lac operator to inhibit transcription in E. coli. This inhibition can be relieved by adding lactose or isopropyl-β-D-thiogalactopyranoside (IPTG).
    877..898     +  protein_bind   CAP binding site: CAP binding activates transcription in the presence of cAMP. E. coli catabolite activator protein
    913..943     +  promoter       lac promoter: promoter for the E. coli lac operon
    951..967     +  protein_bind   lac operator: The lac repressor binds to the lac operator to inhibit transcription in E. coli. This inhibition can be relieved by adding lactose or isopropyl-β-D-thiogalactopyranoside (IPTG). lac repressor encoded by lacI
   1016..1032    -  misc_feature   MCS (fragment): pBluescript multiple cloning site
   1037..1058    -  promoter       SV40 promoter (fragment): SV40 enhancer and early promoter
   1062..1286    -  polyA_signal   bGH poly(A) signal: bovine growth hormone polyadenylation signal
   3126..3329    -  promoter       CMV promoter: human cytomegalovirus (CMV) immediate early promoter
   3330..3709    -  enhancer       CMV enhancer: human cytomegalovirus immediate early enhancer
   3864..3908    +  misc_feature   bom (fragment): basis of mobility region from pBR322
   3979..4083    +  promoter       AmpR promoter: bla
   4084..4944    +  CDS            AmpR: β-lactamase; bla; confers resistance to ampicillin, carbenicillin, and related antibiotics
>Addgene plasmid #221449 | 1203AE-CMV-Cas7.1-7.2-H43A-mutant | addgene full sequence | sequence record 437431 | Addgene NGS Result
TTGAGATCCTTTTTTTCTGCGCGTAATCTGCTGCTTGCAAACAAAAAAACCACCGCTACCAGCGGTGGTT
TGTTTGCCGGATCAAGAGCTACCAACTCTTTTTCCGAAGGTAACTGGCTTCAGCAGAGCGCAGATACCAA
ATACTGTTCTTCTAGTGTAGCCGTAGTTAGGCCACCACTTCAAGAACTCTGTAGCACCGCCTACATACCT
CGCTCTGCTAATCCTGTTACCAGTGGCTGCTGCCAGTGGCGATAAGTCGTGTCTTACCGGGTTGGACTCA
AGACGATAGTTACCGGATAAGGCGCAGCGGTCGGGCTGAACGGGGGGTTCGTGCACACAGCCCAGCTTGG
AGCGAACGACCTACACCGAACTGAGATACCTACAGCGTGAGCTATGAGAAAGCGCCACGCTTCCCGAAGG
GAGAAAGGCGGACAGGTATCCGGTAAGCGGCAGGGTCGGAACAGGAGAGCGCACGAGGGAGCTTCCAGGG
GGAAACGCCTGGTATCTTTATAGTCCTGTCGGGTTTCGCCACCTCTGACTTGAGCGTCGATTTTTGTGAT
GCTCGTCAGGGGGGCGGAGCCTATGGAAAAACGCCAGCAACGCGGCCTTTTTACGGTTCCTGGCCTTTTG
CTGGCCTTTTGCTCACATGTTCTTTCCTGCGTTATCCCCTGATTCTGTGGATAACCGTATTACCGCCTTT
GAGTGAGCTGATACCGCTCGCCGCAGCCGAACGACCGAGCGCAGCGAGTCAGTGAGCGAGGAAGCGGAAG
AGCGCCCAATACGCAAACCGCCTCTTCCCGCGCGTTGGCCGATTCATTAATGCAGCTGGCACGACAGGTT
TCCCGACTGGAAAGCGGGCAGTGAGCGCAACGCAATTAATGTGAGTTAGCTCACTCATTAGGCATCCTAG
GCTTTACACTTTATGCTTCCGGCTCGTATGTTGTGTGGAATTGTGAGCGGATAACAATTTCACACAGGAA
ACAGCTATGACCATGATTACGCCAAGCTCTAGCTAGAGGTCGACGGTATCGAGCCCCAGCTGGTTCTTTC
CGCCTCAGAAGCCATAGAGCCCACCGCATCCCCAGCATGCCTGCTATTGTCTTCCCAATCCTCCCCCTTG
CTGTCCTGCCCCACCCCACCCCCCAGAATAGAATGACACCTACTCAGACAATGCGATGCAATTTCCTCAT
TTTATTAGGAAAGGACAGTGGGAGTGGCACCTTCCAGGGTCAAGGAAGGCACGGGGGAGGGGCAAACAAC
AGATGGCTGGCAACTAGAAGGCACAGTCGAGGCTGATCAGCGGGTTTAAACTCAATGGTGATGGTGATGA
TGACCGGTTTAATCCAGCGTTTCATATTTAGCATTTTCCATCCGGAATCGGCCCTTCCCGGTTGAGGCAG
CGCCACTCATGAATGCCTGCCCCTCAGCCCACCATTTCAACACCGTTTTCAGTGCATCGGGCAGCCCATC
TTCAGAGCCCCGGTACCGGAGTTGAAATGGAAAGACAATCCCCTCGGGGGCTACTTCCATATTAAACAGG
GCACCTTCCGCAACCGTGCCTGTGAAGGGATTAATGCGGGTACGATGCCTTATTTCTGGCGGGGCATTGT
ACTCACTGCGCGCATCCATCACCGTGATCCCTCTCATAATCCTACACGTCTTACACATGCATGGCCGTCC
ACCCAACTCAGCATTGCATGGGCTATCAAAATAGGTTTGAAGATCTCGACGGAGTATACCTCGCACGGCG
CTTCTTGGCAGTCTATACTTGTTATCGGGAGTGAGGAGTACTTGCAGTGCGGTTTGTTTTGCATCTTCGT
CTATCGCTCCGAAGAAGAAGGGCGTTTTAGCGACCAGTTCGCCGCATACCACAGTTTCTTTCAACACAGA
TCCGATTGACACAGACCGGCTCTTTTCAAGCCGATCGGGCTTTCCATGGAATTCAGCATCGCCCAGTATT
CTCCGAGTAATTTTCAGGCCGCCACTCATGTCTTTACTCTTGAGGTACAGCGCTTCACCCAGCTTCTCGC
AGAATTCTCTCCATTTTCCGGCATTCTTGAGTTCCTTGGTGTCTGCTGAGGTCGTAAGGATTTGCCTAAT
AGTGACAGAGTTTTCGTCTTTCTTCTTCTTGCCGATATCCCAGAGGTAATGGTCATCCTTCCCGTCATGA
TCCTTTGGCAAGCCAGCGACAAGTTTACTAGAGCGGCGGAGTGAACGAATAGCATCAGCAAGCAGGCGGG
TATATTCGGTTTTCTTATTATCGTCCAGAATGCTAATAATTTGCTCTGCGGTCTTTTCAGCGAGATTAGC
ATTCGGTTCTGCTTGGACATTTTCGGTTTGTTTCCCACTATCGGCTGCTGGTGTATATTCATCGAACCTG
ATTACGCACAGAGCTCCACACAGCCGATCCGTAAACTTGAGAGAATCACAGAGCAGTTTCCTGGCTTCAG
CGCTGACTTTATTATCTATGGTAATCTCCCCTTCGAAGCGGGGAAACCTAGTATGGTCGACTTCGTAAGC
CTTAAAGAAGTCATGGGCCTTACCGGATTTGAAATCGACCCTGTTAAGTACCCGTTGGCTGCCTATAGCT
TTTGGCCCGTCGAAATCGGGCTTCCCTGGAAGGGAAAGATTGCCAAAATGAATACGAAAGCGCCAATCCT
TCTTCTCAGCCTTCTTTCCATCGTTACCGGATCTCCCGAGAAGTTCGCAAAACGGGCAGTAAGTTTCAGC
GTTATCTGGACAGGGGTTCTTATCGGTCCAACGAAGGGTGGACCGCTGCCTCAATTGCAGCAACCTGTCT
TTATCTTCCGTATCAAATTTCCCAGGACAACATGTCTTTTCGCTAATTTTCCCATCACTCAATGTCAGCA
GGTTTTCCGCGCTTCTAATTACTGCGGACCGCAGCAATGTCCCAGTTATGTAAGGCCGCCCTTTTGTGTT
ATCCTTCTTATTTCTAGCCCATCTTGCAAAAGCTTGGCCGCGAACAAATTCCTTGTTGTTCTTGTTTCGC
CTAGTGCTTTCCTGCCATTTGGTCATCCGAAACGGCTCGAGGAATTCAATTGAAATCTTCATAGTAGTCG
TCATGCGGCCGCGGATCTCTAGCGGATCTGACGGTTCACTAAACCAGCTCTGCTTATATAGACCTCCCAC
CGTACACGCCTACCGCCCATTTGCGTCAATGGGGCGGAGTTGTTACGACATTTTGGAAAGTCCCGTTGAT
TTTGGTGCCAAAACAAACTCCCATTGACGTCAATGGGGTGGAGACTTGGAAATCCCCGTGAGTCAAACCG
CTATCCACGCCCATTGATGTACTGCCAAAACCGCATCACCATGGTAATAGCGATGACTAATACGTAGATG
TACTGCCAAGTAGGAAAGTCCCATAAGGTCATGTACTGGGCATAATGCCAGGCGGGCCATTTACCGTCAT
TGACGTCAATAGGGGGCGTACTTGGCATATGATACACTTGATGTACTGCCAAGTGGGCAGTTTACCGTAA
ATACTCCACCCATTGACGTCAATGGAAAGTCCCTATTGGCGTTACTATGGGAACATACGTCATTATTGAC
GTCAATGGGCGGGGGTCGTTGGGCGGTCAGCCAGGCGGGCCATTTACCGTAAGTTATGTAACGCGGAACT
CCATATATGGGCTATGAACTAATGACCCCGTAATTGATTACTATTAATAACTAGTCAATAATCAATGTCA
ACGCGTATATCTGGCCCGTACATCGCGAAGCAGCGCAAAACGCCTAACCCTAAGCAGATTCTTCATGCAA
TTGTCGGTCAAGCCTTGCCTTGTTGTAGCTTAAATTTTGCTCGCGCACTACTCAGCGACCTCCAACACAC
AAGCAGGGAGCAGATACTGGCTTAACTATGCGGCATCAGAGCAGATTGTACTGAGAGTCGACCCTAGGGG
ATCGGGAGATCGATCTCCCGATCCGTCGACGTCAGGTGGCACTTTTCGGGGAAATGTGCGCGGAACCCCT
ATTTGTTTATTTTTCTAAATACATTCAAATATGTATCCGCTCATGAGACAATAACCCTGATAAATGCTTC
AATAATATTGAAAAAGGAAGAGTATGAGTATTCAACATTTCCGTGTCGCCCTTATTCCCTTTTTTGCGGC
ATTTTGCCTTCCTGTTTTTGCTCACCCAGAAACGCTGGTGAAAGTAAAAGATGCTGAAGATCAGTTGGGT
GCACGAGTGGGTTACATCGAACTGGATCTCAACAGCGGTAAGATCCTTGAGAGTTTTCGCCCCGAAGAAC
GTTTTCCAATGATGAGCACTTTTAAAGTTCTGCTATGTGGCGCGGTATTATCCCGTATTGACGCCGGGCA
AGAGCAACTCGGTCGCCGCATACACTATTCTCAGAATGACTTGGTTGAGTACTCACCAGTCACAGAAAAG
CATCTTACGGATGGCATGACAGTAAGAGAATTATGCAGTGCTGCCATAACCATGAGTGATAACACTGCGG
CCAACTTACTTCTGACAACGATCGGAGGACCGAAGGAGCTAACCGCTTTTTTGCACAACATGGGGGATCA
TGTAACTCGCCTTGATCGTTGGGAACCGGAGCTGAATGAAGCCATACCAAACGACGAGCGTGACACCACG
ATGCCTGTAGCAATGGCAACAACGTTGCGCAAACTATTAACTGGCGAACTACTTACTCTAGCTTCCCGGC
AACAATTAATAGACTGGATGGAGGCGGATAAAGTTGCAGGACCACTTCTGCGCTCGGCCCTTCCGGCTGG
CTGGTTTATTGCTGATAAATCTGGAGCCGGTGAGCGTGGGTCTCGCGGTATCATTGCAGCACTGGGGCCA
GATGGTAAGCCCTCCCGTATCGTAGTTATCTACACGACGGGGAGTCAGGCAACTATGGATGAACGAAATA
GACAGATCGCTGAGATAGGTGCCTCACTGATTAAGCATTGGTAACTGTCAGACCAAGTTTACTCATATAT
ACTTTAGATTGATTTAAAACTTCATTTTTAATTTAAAAGGATCTAGGTGAAGATCCTTTTTGATAATCTC
ATGACCAAAATCCCTTAACGTGAGTTTTCGTTCCACTGAGTGTCAGACCCCGTAGAAAAGATCAAAGGAT
CTTC
